>Addgene plasmid #173146 | pENTR-D-kcnj16 | addgene full sequence | sequence record 343336 | Addgene NGS Result
CTTTCCTGCGTTATCCCCTGATTCTGTGGATAACCGTATTACCGCCTTTGAGTGAGCTGATACCGCTCGC
CGCAGCCGAACGACCGAGCGCAGCGAGTCAGTGAGCGAGGAAGCGGAAGAGCGCCCAATACGCAAACCGC
CTCTCCCCGCGCGTTGGCCGATTCATTAATGCAGCTGGCACGACAGGTTTCCCGACTGGAAAGCGGGCAG
TGAGCGCAACGCAATTAATACGCGTACCGCTAGCCAGGAAGAGTTTGTAGAAACGCAAAAAGGCCATCCG
TCAGGATGGCCTTCTGCTTAGTTTGATGCCTGGCAGTTTATGGCGGGCGTCCTGCCCGCCACCCTCCGGG
CCGTTGCTTCACAACGTTCAAATCCGCTCCCGGCGGATTTGTCCTACTCAGGAGAGCGTTCACCGACAAA
CAACAGATAAAACGAAAGGCCCAGTCTTCCGACTGAGCCTTTCGTTTTATTTGATGCCTGGCAGTTCCCT
ACTCTCGCGTTAACGCTAGCATGGATGTTTTCCCAGTCACGACGTTGTAAAACGACGGCCAGTCTTAAGC
TCGGGCCCCAAATAATGATTTTATTTTGACTGATAGTGACCTGTTCGTTGCAACAAATTGATGAGCAATG
CTTTTTTATAATGCCAACTTTGTACAAAAAAGCAGGCTCCGCGGCCGCCCCCTTCACCATGAATTCAGGT
AAGGTGCAGTACTCTGGAGTGAAGAGCAGTGACAATATTCAAAGTGTGGTCACTGACGACAGCTGTTACT
CCAAGAAGAAGCGATATGTGAGAAAAGATGGGAGCTGTAACATGGTACCCCGGCATGTTCCAGAAAAGTG
GCTTCTGTGGGTCACTGACATCTTCACTACCTTGGTGGAGATCCGCTGGAGAGTCATGCTCTTGACATTT
GCCCTCTCCTACATCTTATCTTGGCTGTTTTTTGGAATTCTATTCTGGATCATTGCATTAACACATGGCG
ATATGAAAAACCCCAACAATGAGCCATGCGTTTATGAGGTTCGGAGTTTTACAGCTGCTTTTCTTTTCTC
ATTAGAGACCCAAACCACTATTGGTTATGGCTTTCGGGGGATGTCTGAGAACTGCATGATCGCTATCATC
GTAGTTACCATCCAAGATGTCATTAGTGTGTTCATTGACACTTTTGTCATTGGCATTGCCGTTGCCAAGA
TGGCGTCTGCCCGTAAAAGAGCCCAAACAGTTGGATTCAGCAAGTGTGCAGTGATCAGTATACATGATGG
TCACCTATGCCTATCATGGCGGGTCGGGGACTTCCGGAGGAACCATATGGTAGAAGGAACTTCTAATGCA
CAGCTAATAGAGTTCCAAGCAAACAACAACACAGGGAAAGTTGACATCACATACAAAGACCTCATCATTG
AAGAGAGGAGCGTGATCTTGGCAACCCCAACCACTATAATCCATAAAATACTCCCTGGAACGCCTCTATA
CAAGATGAGCTTAAAGGATCTAAGAAAAGAGAGCTTCGAACTAGTGGTCTCTTTCACTTACACAGACGAT
TGCACGGGCATCCTTCACCAGACTCGCACATCTTACACTCCAAGCGAGATTCTGTGGGGCCAGAACTTTC
AGGAGATGATCAGGGTCACCCGCAAGAACTACAGAGTGGACTACGCCCTATTCAACCACACGGTTAAAGT
CCTGGTGCCAGAATTAAGCGCAGAGGAGTATGACCTAAAGGGTGGGCGCGCCGACCCAGCTTTCTTGTAC
AAAGTTGGCATTATAAGAAAGCATTGCTTATCAATTTGTTGCAACGAACAGGTCACTATCAGTCAAAATA
AAATCATTATTTGCCATCCAGCTGATATCCCCTATAGTGAGTCGTATTACATGGTCATAGCTGTTTCCTG
GCAGCTCTGGCCCGTGTCTCAAAATCTCTGATGTTACATTGCACAAGATAAAAATATATCATCATGAACA
ATAAAACTGTCTGCTTACATAAACAGTAATACAAGGGGTGTTATGAGCCATATTCAACGGGAAACGTCGA
GGCCGCGATTAAATTCCAACATGGATGCTGATTTATATGGGTATAAATGGGCTCGCGATAATGTCGGGCA
ATCAGGTGCGACAATCTATCGCTTGTATGGGAAGCCCGATGCGCCAGAGTTGTTTCTGAAACATGGCAAA
GGTAGCGTTGCCAATGATGTTACAGATGAGATGGTCAGACTAAACTGGCTGACGGAATTTATGCCTCTTC
CGACCATCAAGCATTTTATCCGTACTCCTGATGATGCATGGTTACTCACCACTGCGATCCCCGGAAAAAC
AGCATTCCAGGTATTAGAAGAATATCCTGATTCAGGTGAAAATATTGTTGATGCGCTGGCAGTGTTCCTG
CGCCGGTTGCATTCGATTCCTGTTTGTAATTGTCCTTTTAACAGCGATCGCGTATTTCGTCTCGCTCAGG
CGCAATCACGAATGAATAACGGTTTGGTTGATGCGAGTGATTTTGATGACGAGCGTAATGGCTGGCCTGT
TGAACAAGTCTGGAAAGAAATGCATAAACTTTTGCCATTCTCACCGGATTCAGTCGTCACTCATGGTGAT
TTCTCACTTGATAACCTTATTTTTGACGAGGGGAAATTAATAGGTTGTATTGATGTTGGACGAGTCGGAA
TCGCAGACCGATACCAGGATCTTGCCATCCTATGGAACTGCCTCGGTGAGTTTTCTCCTTCATTACAGAA
ACGGCTTTTTCAAAAATATGGTATTGATAATCCTGATATGAATAAATTGCAGTTTCATTTGATGCTCGAT
GAGTTTTTCTAATCAGAATTGGTTAATTGGTTGTAACACTGGCAGAGCATTACGCTGACTTGACGGGACG
GCGCAAGCTCATGACCAAAATCCCTTAACGTGAGTTACGCGTCGTTCCACTGAGCGTCAGACCCCGTAGA
AAAGATCAAAGGATCTTCTTGAGATCCTTTTTTTCTGCGCGTAATCTGCTGCTTGCAAACAAAAAAACCA
CCGCTACCAGCGGTGGTTTGTTTGCCGGATCAAGAGCTACCAACTCTTTTTCCGAAGGTAACTGGCTTCA
GCAGAGCGCAGATACCAAATACTGTTCTTCTAGTGTAGCCGTAGTTAGGCCACCACTTCAAGAACTCTGT
AGCACCGCCTACATACCTCGCTCTGCTAATCCTGTTACCAGTGGCTGCTGCCAGTGGCGATAAGTCGTGT
CTTACCGGGTTGGACTCAAGACGATAGTTACCGGATAAGGCGCAGCGGTCGGGCTGAACGGGGGGTTCGT
GCACACAGCCCAGCTTGGAGCGAACGACCTACACCGAACTGAGATACCTACAGCGTGAGCTATGAGAAAG
CGCCACGCTTCCCGAAGGGAGAAAGGCGGACAGGTATCCGGTAAGCGGCAGGGTCGGAACAGGAGAGCGC
ACGAGGGAGCTTCCAGGGGGAAACGCCTGGTATCTTTATAGTCCTGTCGGGTTTCGCCACCTCTGACTTG
AGCGTCGATTTTTGTGATGCTCGTCAGGGGGGCGGAGCCTATGGAAAAACGCCAGCAACGCGGCCTTTTT
ACGGTTCCTGGCCTTTTGCTGGCCTTTTGCTCACATGTT
Features (pLannotate 1.2.2; 10 found; start..end, strand, type, name):
    121..213     +  CDS            lacI (fragment): lac repressor; lacI; The lac repressor binds to the lac operator to inhibit transcription in E. coli. This inhibition can be relieved by adding lactose or isopropyl-β-D-thiogalactopyranoside (IPTG).
    268..295     -  terminator     rrnB T2 terminator: transcription terminator T2 from the E. coli rrnB gene
    427..470     +  terminator     rrnB T1 terminator: Escherichia coli rrnB; transcription terminator T1 from the E. coli rrnB gene
    517..553     -  CDS            lacZα (fragment): LacZα fragment of β-galactosidase; lacZ fragment
    569..668     +  protein_bind   attL1: mutant version of attL; recombination site for the Gateway® LR reaction LR Clonase™
    776..1720    +  CDS            KCNJ16 (fragment): KCJ16_HUMAN - Experimental evidence at protein level: Swiss-Prot protein existence level 1. Inward rectifier potassium channels are characterized by a greater tendency to allow potassium to flow into the cell rather than out of it. Their voltage dependence is regulated by the concentration of extracellular potassium; as external potassium is raised, the voltage range of the channel opening shifts to more positive voltages. The inward rectification is mainly due to the blockage of outward current by internal magnesium. KCNJ16 may be involved in the regulation of fluid and pH balance. In the kid
   1734..1833    -  protein_bind   attL2: mutant version of attL; recombination site for the Gateway® LR reaction LR Clonase™
   1851..1869    -  promoter       T7 promoter: promoter for bacteriophage T7 RNA polymerase
   2003..2812    +  CDS            KanR: aminoglycoside phosphotransferase; aph(3')-Ia; confers resistance to kanamycin in bacteria or G418 (Geneticin®) in eukaryotes
   2959..3547    +  rep_origin     ori: high-copy-number ColE1/pMB1/pBR322/pUC origin of replication
