[The description below was written by a language model from this plasmid's Addgene catalogue record and pLannotate feature annotations shown in this document.]
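Description:
pENTR-D-kcnj16 is a Gateway entry clone built on the Invitrogen pENTR-D-TOPO backbone, carrying the zebrafish (Danio rerio) kcnj16a coding sequence, which encodes a Kir5-type inwardly rectifying potassium channel subunit. The roughly 1 kb insert was amplified by RT-PCR from pooled embryos at 1–3 days post-fertilisation and introduced by directional TOPO cloning. Its stop codon was removed. The plasmid, about 3.6 kb in total, is propagated in E. coli at high copy from a ColE1/pUC-type origin and selected with kanamycin through the aminoglycoside phosphotransferase (KanR) gene. The feature annotation identifies the insert by homology to human KCNJ16, which reflects the annotation database rather than the species of origin. The short lacI and lacZα fragments flagged upstream appear to be small database matches in the backbone rather than functional genes.

The coding sequence lies between attL1 and attL2 sites, so it can be transferred by an LR Clonase reaction into attR-containing destination vectors, which would supply a promoter and any regulatory elements or tags. The missing stop codon should permit in-frame C-terminal fusions after recombination. The entry vector has no promoter upstream of the insert, and rrnB T1 and T2 terminators ahead of attL1 limit read-through transcription from the backbone. A T7 promoter sits just beyond attL2 and points back toward the 3′ end of the gene, so in vitro transcription with T7 RNA polymerase yields antisense RNA. The stated uses are therefore making antisense riboprobes for studying kcnj16a expression in zebrafish embryos, and serving as a middle entry clone for assembling Gateway expression constructs.
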