Addgene plasmid #173146: pENTR-D-kcnj16
Purpose: This gene was cloned into the gateway middle entry vector. It can be used for generating antisense riboprobe or gene expression using a gateway system.
Depositing lab: GuangJun Zhang. Depositing organization: Purdue University. Publication: Evolution of inwardly rectifying potassium channels and their gene expression in zebrafish embryos. Silic MR, Murata SH, Park SJ, Zhang G. Dev Dyn. 2021 Sep 23. doi: 10.1002/dvdy.425. PubMed 34558132.
Backbone
  Vector backbone: pENTR-D-Topo
  Backbone manufacturer: Invitrogen
  Backbone size w/o insert (bp): 2576
  Total vector size (bp): 3605
  Vector type: PCR cloning vector
Growth in bacteria
  Bacterial resistance: Kanamycin, 50 μg/mL
  Growth temperature: 37°C
  Growth strain: DH5alpha
  Copy number: High Copy
Gene/Insert
  Gene/Insert name: kcnj16a (alt names: kcnj16; si:ch73-68j20.1)
  Species: D. rerio (zebrafish)
  Insert size (bp): 1029
  Mutation: Stop codon removed
  GenBank ID: XM_009306838.3
  Entrez Gene: kcnj16 (a.k.a. Kir5, si:ch73-68j20.1)
  Promoter: No promoter at 5 end; T7 promoter at 3 end.
  Cloning method: TOPO Cloning
  Sequencing primers: 5′ M13F; 3′ M13R
Terms and licenses: Academic/Nonprofit Terms; Industry Terms: Not Available to Industry
Depositor comments: This gene was cloned from a pool of mixed zebrafish embryos (1-3dpf) using RT-PCR.
How to cite: pENTR-D-kcnj16 was a gift from GuangJun Zhang (Addgene plasmid # 173146 ; http://n2t.net/addgene:173146 ; RRID:Addgene_173146)
