>Addgene plasmid #173146 | pENTR-D-kcnj16 | depositor partial sequence | sequence record 335937 | M13R
GGATGGCAAATAATGATTTTATTTTGACTGATAGTGACCTGTTCGTTGCAACAAATTGATAAGCAATGCT
TTCTTATAATGCCAACTTTGTACAAGAAAGCTGGGTCGGCGCGCCCACCCTTTAGGTCATACTCCTCTGC
GCTTAATTCTGGCACCAGGACTTTAACCGTGTGGTTGAATAGGGCGTAGTCCACTCTGTAGTTCTTGCGG
GTGACCCTGATCATCTCCTGAAAGTTCTGGCCCCACAGAATCTCGCTTGGAGTGTAAGATGTGCGAGTCT
GGTGAAGGATGCCCGTGCAATCGTCTGTGTAAGTGAAAGAGACCACTAGTTCGAAGCTCTCTTTTCTTAG
ATCCTTTAAGCTCATCTTGTATAGAGGCGTTCCAGGGAGTATTTTATGGATTATAGTGGTTGGGGTTGCC
AAGATCACGCTCCTCTCTTCAATGATGAGGTCTTTGTATGTGATGTCAACTTTCCCTGTGTTGTTGTTTG
CTTGGAACTCTATTAGCTGTGCATTAGAAGTTCCTTCTACCATATGGTTCCTCCGGAAGTCCCCGACCCG
CCATGATAGGCATAGGTGACCATCATGTATACTGATCACTGCACACTTGCTGAATCCAACTGTTTGGGCT
CTTTTACGGGCAGACGCCATCTTGGCAACGGCAATGCCAATGACAAAAGTGTCAATGAACACACTAATGA
CATCTTGGATGGTAACTACGATGATAGCGATCATGCAGTTCTCANACATCCCCCGAAGCC
